Addgene plasmid #73129: Basigin-isoform2-CD4d3+4-bio
Purpose: EXPRESs plasmid for human erythrocyte surface proteins encoding Basigin-isoform2 with rat CD4d3+4-bio
Depositing lab: Gavin Wright. Depositing organization: Wellcome Sanger Institute. Publication: Basigin is a receptor essential for erythrocyte invasion by Plasmodium falciparum. Crosnier C, Bustamante LY, Bartholdson SJ, Bei AK, Theron M, Uchikawa M, Mboup S, Ndir O, Kwiatkowski DP, Duraisingh MT, Rayner JC, Wright GJ. Nature. 2011 Nov 9;480(7378):534-7. doi: 10.1038/nature10606. PubMed 22080952.
Backbone
  Vector backbone: pTT3
  Backbone manufacturer: Yves Durocher, NRC
  Backbone size w/o insert (bp): 6000
  Total vector size (bp): 7202
  Vector type: Mammalian Expression
Growth in bacteria
  Bacterial resistance: Ampicillin, 100 μg/mL
  Growth temperature: 37°C
  Growth strain: DH5alpha
  Copy number: Unknown
Gene/Insert
  Gene/Insert name: Basigin isoform 2
  Species: H. sapiens (human)
  GenBank ID: NM_198589.2
  Entrez Gene: BSG (a.k.a. 5F7, CD147, EMMPRIN, EMPRIN, HAb18G, OK, TCSF)
  Promoter: CMV
  Tag / fusion protein: ratCD4d3+4 (C terminal on insert); biotinylation peptide (C terminal on insert)
  Cloning method: Restriction Enzyme; 5′ cloning site NotI (not destroyed); 3′ cloning site AscI (not destroyed)
  Sequencing primers: 5′ CMW fwd
Resource information
  A portion of this plasmid was derived from a plasmid made by: pTT3 was obtained from Yves Durocher, National Research Council of Canada-Biotechnology Research Institute
Terms and licenses: Academic/Nonprofit Terms; Industry Terms: Not Available to Industry
How to cite: Basigin-isoform2-CD4d3+4-bio was a gift from Gavin Wright (Addgene plasmid # 73129 ; http://n2t.net/addgene:73129 ; RRID:Addgene_73129)
