[The description below was written by a language model from this plasmid's Addgene catalogue record and pLannotate feature annotations shown in this document.]
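Description:
Basigin-isoform2-CD4d3+4-bio is a 7.2 kb mammalian expression plasmid built on the pTT3 backbone, belonging to a set of "EXPRESs" plasmids for human erythrocyte surface proteins. In bacteria it is maintained through a high-copy ColE1/pUC-type origin and selected with ampicillin via the β-lactamase gene. The backbone also carries a fragment of the Epstein-Barr virus oriP, an element that supports episomal retention in cells supplying EBNA1, as is typical of vectors designed for transient protein production. Residual lac promoter/operator and other short bacterial fragments in the annotation appear to be backbone remnants with no stated role.

The expression cassette is driven by the CMV enhancer and immediate early promoter, followed by adenovirus-derived leader, splice acceptor and chimeric intron sequences that are generally included to boost transcript processing and expression. The short preterminal protein hit on the opposite strand probably reflects this adenoviral leader region rather than a real coding feature. The annotation detects a fragment of a mouse immunoglobulin heavy chain signal sequence just upstream of the insert. Human basigin isoform 2 (BSG, also known as CD147 or EMMPRIN) is cloned between retained NotI and AscI sites. The automated annotation matches it to the bovine orthologue, but the catalogue states the species as human. It is fused at its C-terminus to rat CD4 domains 3 and 4, which continue across the sequence origin, and then to a biotinylation peptide that is listed in the catalogue but not separately annotated. A rabbit β-globin polyadenylation signal terminates the transcript.

The design yields a tagged basigin protein that can be biotinylated for capture or detection. The associated work concerns basigin as a receptor needed for erythrocyte invasion by Plasmodium falciparum, which points to use in receptor-ligand interaction studies.
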