Features (pLannotate 1.2.2; 19 found; start..end, strand, type, name):
    659..714     +  polyA_signal   β-globin poly(A) signal: rabbit β-globin polyadenylation signal (Gil and Proudfoot, 1987)
   1228..2909    -  rep_origin     oriP (fragment): Epstein-Barr virus oriP replication origin (Yates et al., 2000)
   3036..3140    +  promoter       AmpR promoter: bla
   3141..4001    +  CDS            AmpR: β-lactamase; bla; confers resistance to ampicillin, carbenicillin, and related antibiotics
   4172..4760    +  rep_origin     ori: high-copy-number ColE1/pMB1/pBR322/pUC origin of replication
   4943..5035    +  CDS            lacI (fragment): lac repressor; lacI; The lac repressor binds to the lac operator to inhibit transcription in E. coli. This inhibition can be relieved by adding lactose or isopropyl-β-D-thiogalactopyranoside (IPTG).
   5048..5069    +  protein_bind   CAP binding site: CAP binding activates transcription in the presence of cAMP. E. coli catabolite activator protein
   5084..5114    +  promoter       lac promoter: promoter for the E. coli lac operon
   5122..5138    +  protein_bind   lac operator: The lac repressor binds to the lac operator to inhibit transcription in E. coli. This inhibition can be relieved by adding lactose or isopropyl-β-D-thiogalactopyranoside (IPTG). lac repressor encoded by lacI
   5208..5224    +  promoter       tet promoter (fragment): E. coli promoter for tetracycline efflux protein gene
   5234..5259    -  CDS            bla(M) (fragment): β-lactamase lacking the signal sequence; bla(M); allows cytosolic expression of β-lactamase
   5433..5812    +  enhancer       CMV enhancer: human cytomegalovirus immediate early enhancer
   5814..6013    +  promoter       CMV promoter: human cytomegalovirus (CMV) immediate early promoter
   6081..6119    +  misc_feature   Ad SA (fragment): adenovirus major late transcript splice acceptor (Friedrich and Soriano, 1991)
   6152..6361    -  CDS            PTP (fragment): TERM_ADE02 - Experimental evidence at protein level: Swiss-Prot protein existence level 1. Protein covalently bound to the viral DNA that acts as a primer for viral genomic replication by DNA strand displacement. Assembles on the viral origin of replication in an initiation complex with viral polymerase, DBP, host NFIA and host POU2F1/OCT1. During initiation, the polymerase covalently couples the first dCTP with Ser- 580 of pTP. The terminal protein stimulates the template activity over 20 fold compared to protein-free templates. Neo-synthesized viral genomes are linked to two preterminal prot
   6392..6481    +  intron         chimeric intron (fragment): chimera between introns from adenovirus and immunoglobulin heavy chain genes
   6500..6546    +  CDS            IgH signal sequence (fragment): signal sequence from the mouse immunoglobulin heavy chain variable region
   6577..7191    +  CDS            BSG (sequence partly withheld): BASI_BOVIN - Experimental evidence at transcript level: Swiss-Prot protein existence level 2. Signaling receptor for cyclophilins, essential for PPIA/CYPA and PPIB/CYPB-dependent signaling related to chemotaxis and adhesion of immune cells (By similarity). Plays an important role in targeting the monocarboxylate transporters SLC16A1/GLUT1, SLC16A3, SLC16A8, SLC16A11 and SLC16A12 to the plasma membrane (By similarity). Acts as a coreceptor for vascular endothelial growth factor receptor 2 (KDR/VEGFR2) in endothelial cells enhancing its VEGFA-mediated activation and downstream signaling (By simi
   7168..553     +  CDS            Cd4 (fragment) (across the origin) (sequence partly withheld): CD4_RAT - Experimental evidence at protein level: Swiss-Prot protein existence level 1. Integral membrane glycoprotein that plays an essential role in the immune response and serves multiple functions in responses against both external and internal offenses. In T-cells, functions primarily as a coreceptor for MHC class II molecule:peptide complex. The antigens presented by class II peptides are derived from extracellular proteins while class I peptides are derived from cytosolic proteins. Interacts simultaneously with the T-cell receptor (TCR) and the MHC class II presented by antigen presenti
>Addgene plasmid #73129 | Basigin-isoform2-CD4d3+4-bio | depositor full sequence | sequence record 137108 | Basigin-isoform2-CD4d3+4-bio sequence 7202 bps
GTCGACCTCCATCACGGCCTATAAGAGTGAGGGGGAGTCAGCGGAGTTCTCCTTCCCACTCAACCTTGGA
GAGGAAAGCCTGCAGGGAGAGTTGAGATGGAAGGCAGAGAAGGCTCCTTCTTCCCAGTCCTGGATCACCT
TCTCCCTAAAGAACCAAAAGGTGTCTGTGCAGAAGTCTACTAGCAACCCCAAGTTCCAGCTGTCCGAAAC
GCTCCCACTCACCCTTCAGATACCCCAGGTCTCCCTTCAGTTTGCTGGTTCTGGCAACCTGACCCTGACT
CTGGACAGAGGGATACTGTATCAGGAAGTGAACCTGGTGGTGATGAAAGTGACTCAGCCCGACAGCAACA
CTTTGACCTGTGAGGTGATGGGACCCACCTCACCCAAGATGAGACTGATCTTGAAGCAGGAGAATCAGGA
GGCCAGGGTCTCCAGGCAGGAGAAAGTGATTCAAGTGCAGGCCCCTGAAGCAGGGGTGTGGCAATGTCTA
CTGAGTGAAGGTGAAGAGGTCAAGATGGACTCCAAGATCCAGGTTTTATCCAAAGGGTTGAATTCCGGAT
CACTGCATCATATTCTGGATGCACAGAAAATGGTGTGGAATCATCGTTAAGTCTAGACACGTGATTAATT
AAGGATCCCCCGACCTCGACCTCTGGCTAATAAAGGAAATTTATTTTCATTGCAATAGTGTGTTGGAATT
TTTTGTGTCTCTCACTCGGAAGGACATATGGGAGGGCAAATCATTTGGTCGAGATCCCTCGGAGATCTCT
AGCTAGAGGATCGATCCCCGCCCCGGACGAACTAAACCTGACTACGACATCTCTGCCCCTTCTTCGCGGG
GCAGTGCATGTAATCCCTTCAGTTGGTTGGTACAACTTGCCAACTGGGCCCTGTTCCACATGTGACACGG
GGGGGGACCAAACACAAAGGGGTTCTCTGACTGTAGTTGACATCCTTATAAATGGATGTGCACATTTGCC
AACACTGAGTGGCTTTCATCCTGGAGCAGACTTTGCAGTCTGTGGACTGCAACACAACATTGCCTTTATG
TGTAACTCTTGGCTGAAGCTCTTACACCAATGCTGGGGGACATGTACCTCCCAGGGGCCCAGGAAGACTA
CGGGAGGCTACACCAACGTCAATCAGAGGGGCCTGTGTAGCTACCGATAAGCGGACCCTCAAGAGGGCAT
TAGCAATAGTGTTTATAAGGCCCCCTTGTTAACCCTAAACGGGTAGCATATGCTTCCCGGGTAGTAGTAT
ATACTATCCAGACTAACCCTAATTCAATAGCATATGTTACCCAACGGGAAGCATATGCTATCGAATTAGG
GTTAGTAAAAGGGTCCTAAGGAACAGCGATATCTCCCACCCCATGAGCTGTCACGGTTTTATTTACATGG
GGTCAGGATTCCACGAGGGTAGTGAACCATTTTAGTCACAAGGGCAGTGGCTGAAGATCAAGGAGCGGGC
AGTGAACTCTCCTGAATCTTCGCCTGCTTCTTCATTCTCCTTCGTTTAGCTAATAGAATAACTGCTGAGT
TGTGAACAGTAAGGTGTATGTGAGGTGCTCGAAAACAAGGTTTCAGGTGACGCCCCCAGAATAAAATTTG
GACGGGGGGTTCAGTGGTGGCATTGTGCTATGACACCAATATAACCCTCACAAACCCCTTGGGCAATAAA
TACTAGTGTAGGAATGAAACATTCTGAATATCTTTAACAATAGAAATCCATGGGGTGGGGACAAGCCGTA
AAGACTGGATGTCCATCTCACACGAATTTATGGCTATGGGCAACACATAATCCTAGTGCAATATGATACT
GGGGTTATTAAGATGTGTCCCAGGCAGGGACCAAGACAGGTGAACCATGTTGTTACACTCTATTTGTAAC
AAGGGGAAAGAGAGTGGACGCCGACAGCAGCGGACTCCACTGGTTGTCTCTAACACCCCCGAAAATTAAA
CGGGGCTCCACGCCAATGGGGCCCATAAACAAAGACAAGTGGCCACTCTTTTTTTTGAAATTGTGGAGTG
GGGGCACGCGTCAGCCCCCACACGCCGCCCTGCGGTTTTGGACTGTAAAATAAGGGTGTAATAACTTGGC
TGATTGTAACCCCGCTAACCACTGCGGTCAAACCACTTGCCCACAAAACCACTAATGGCACCCCGGGGAA
TACCTGCATAAGTAGGTGGGCGGGCCAAGATAGGGGCGCGATTGCTGCGATCTGGAGGACAAATTACACA
CACTTGCGCCTGAGCGCCAAGCACAGGGTTGTTGGTCCTCATATTCACGAGGTCGCTGAGAGCACGGTGG
GCTAATGTTGCCATGGGTAGCATATACTACCCAAATATCTGGATAGCATATGCTATCCTAATCTATATCT
GGGTAGCATAGGCTATCCTAATCTATATCTGGGTAGCATATGCTATCCTAATCTATATCTGGGTAGTATA
TGCTATCCTAATTTATATCTGGGTAGCATAGGCTATCCTAATCTATATCTGGGTAGCATATGCTATCCTA
ATCTATATCTGGGTAGTATATGCTATCCTAATCTGTATCCGGGTAGCATATGCTATCCTAATAGAGATTA
GGGTAGTATATGCTATCCTAATTTATATCTGGGTAGCATATACTACCCAAATATCTGGATAGCATATGCT
ATCCTAATCTATATCTGGGTAGCATATGCTATCCTAATCTATATCTGGGTAGCATAGGCTATCCTAATCT
ATATCTGGGTAGCATATGCTATCCTAATCTATATCTGGGTAGTATATGCTATCCTAATTTATATCTGGGT
AGCATAGGCTATCCTAATCTATATCTGGGTAGCATATGCTATCCTAATCTATATCTGGGTAGTATATGCT
ATCCTAATCTGTATCCGGGTAGCATATGCTATCCTCATGATAAGCTGTCAAACATGAGAATTTTCTTGAA
GACGAAAGGGCCTCGTGATACGCCTATTTTTATAGGTTAATGTCATGATAATAATGGTTTCTTAGACGTC
AGGTGGCACTTTTCGGGGAAATGTGCGCGGAACCCCTATTTGTTTATTTTTCTAAATACATTCAAATATG
TATCCGCTCATGAGACAATAACCCTGATAAATGCTTCAATAATATTGAAAAAGGAAGAGTATGAGTATTC
AACATTTCCGTGTCGCCCTTATTCCCTTTTTTGCGGCATTTTGCCTTCCTGTTTTTGCTCACCCAGAAAC
GCTGGTGAAAGTAAAAGATGCTGAAGATCAGTTGGGTGCACGAGTGGGTTACATCGAACTGGATCTCAAC
AGCGGTAAGATCCTTGAGAGTTTTCGCCCCGAAGAACGTTTTCCAATGATGAGCACTTTTAAAGTTCTGC
TATGTGGCGCGGTATTATCCCGTGTTGACGCCGGGCAAGAGCAACTCGGTCGCCGCATACACTATTCTCA
GAATGACTTGGTTGAGTACTCACCAGTCACAGAAAAGCATCTTACGGATGGCATGACAGTAAGAGAATTA
TGCAGTGCTGCCATAACCATGAGTGATAACACTGCGGCCAACTTACTTCTGACAACGATCGGAGGACCGA
AGGAGCTAACCGCTTTTTTGCACAACATGGGGGATCATGTAACTCGCCTTGATCGTTGGGAACCGGAGCT
GAATGAAGCCATACCAAACGACGAGCGTGACACCACGATGCCTGCAGCAATGGCAACAACGTTGCGCAAA
CTATTAACTGGCGAACTACTTACTCTAGCTTCCCGGCAACAATTAATAGACTGGATGGAGGCGGATAAAG
TTGCAGGACCACTTCTGCGCTCGGCCCTTCCGGCTGGCTGGTTTATTGCTGATAAATCTGGAGCCGGTGA
GCGTGGGTCTCGCGGTATCATTGCAGCACTGGGGCCAGATGGTAAGCCCTCCCGTATCGTAGTTATCTAC
ACGACGGGGAGTCAGGCAACTATGGATGAACGAAATAGACAGATCGCTGAGATAGGTGCCTCACTGATTA
AGCATTGGTAACTGTCAGACCAAGTTTACTCATATATACTTTAGATTGATTTAAAACTTCATTTTTAATT
TAAAAGGATCTAGGTGAAGATCCTTTTTGATAATCTCATGACCAAAATCCCTTAACGTGAGTTTTCGTTC
CACTGAGCGTCAGACCCCGTAGAAAAGATCAAAGGATCTTCTTGAGATCCTTTTTTTCTGCGCGTAATCT
GCTGCTTGCAAACAAAAAAACCACCGCTACCAGCGGTGGTTTGTTTGCCGGATCAAGAGCTACCAACTCT
TTTTCCGAAGGTAACTGGCTTCAGCAGAGCGCAGATACCAAATACTGTTCTTCTAGTGTAGCCGTAGTTA
GGCCACCACTTCAAGAACTCTGTAGCACCGCCTACATACCTCGCTCTGCTAATCCTGTTACCAGTGGCTG
CTGCCAGTGGCGATAAGTCGTGTCTTACCGGGTTGGACTCAAGACGATAGTTACCGGATAAGGCGCAGCG
GTCGGGCTGAACGGGGGGTTCGTGCACACAGCCCAGCTTGGAGCGAACGACCTACACCGAACTGAGATAC
CTACAGCGTGAGCTATGAGAAAGCGCCACGCTTCCCGAAGGGAGAAAGGCGGACAGGTATCCGGTAAGCG
GCAGGGTCGGAACAGGAGAGCGCACGAGGGAGCTTCCAGGGGGAAACGCCTGGTATCTTTATAGTCCTGT
CGGGTTTCGCCACCTCTGACTTGAGCGTCGATTTTTGTGATGCTCGTCAGGGGGGCGGAGCCTATGGAAA
AACGCCAGCAACGCGGCCTTTTTACGGTTCCTGGCCTTTTGCTGGCCTTTTGCTCACATGTTCTTTCCTG
CGTTATCCCCTGATTCTGTGGATAACCGTATTACCGCCTTTGAGTGAGCTGATACCGCTCGCCGCAGCCG
AACGACCGAGCGCAGCGAGTCAGTGAGCGAGGAAGCGGAAGAGCGCCCAATACGCAAACCGCCTCTCCCC
GCGCGTTGGCCGATTCATTAATGCAGCTGGCACGACAGGTTTCCCGACTGGAAAGCGGGCAGTGAGCGCA
ACGCAATTAATGTGAGTTAGCTCACTCATTAGGCACCCCAGGCTTTACACTTTATGCTTCCGGCTCGTAT
GTTGTGTGGAATTGTGAGCGGATAACAATTTCACACAGGAAACAGCTATGACCATGATTACGCCAAGCTC
TAGCTAGAGGTCGACCAATTCTCATGTTTGACAGCTTATCATCGCAGATCCGGGCAACGTTGTTGCCATT
GCTGCAGGCGCAGAACTGGTAGGTATGGAAGATCTATACATTGAATCAATATTGGCAATTAGCCATATTA
GTCATTGGTTATATAGCATAAATCAATATTGGCTATTGGCCATTGCATACGTTGTATCTATATCATAATA
TGTACATTTATATTGGCTCATGTCCAATATGACCGCCATGTTGACATTGATTATTGACTAGTTATTAATA
GTAATCAATTACGGGGTCATTAGTTCATAGCCCATATATGGAGTTCCGCGTTACATAACTTACGGTAAAT
GGCCCGCCTGGCTGACCGCCCAACGACCCCCGCCCATTGACGTCAATAATGACGTATGTTCCCATAGTAA
CGCCAATAGGGACTTTCCATTGACGTCAATGGGTGGAGTATTTACGGTAAACTGCCCACTTGGCAGTACA
TCAAGTGTATCATATGCCAAGTCCGCCCCCTATTGACGTCAATGACGGTAAATGGCCCGCCTGGCATTAT
GCCCAGTACATGACCTTACGGGACTTTCCTACTTGGCAGTACATCTACGTATTAGTCATCGCTATTACCA
TGGTGATGCGGTTTTGGCAGTACACCAATGGGCGTGGATAGCGGTTTGACTCACGGGGATTTCCAAGTCT
CCACCCCATTGACGTCAATGGGAGTTTGTTTTGGCACCAAAATCAACGGGACTTTCCAAAATGTCGTAAT
AACCCCGCCCCGTTGACGCAAATGGGCGGTAGGCGTGTACGGTGGGAGGTCTATATAAGCAGAGCTCGTT
TAGTGAACCGTCAGATCCTCACTCTCTTCCGCATCGCTGTCTGCGAGGGCCAGCTGTTGGGCTCGCGGTT
GAGGACAAACTCTTCGCGGTCTTTCCAGTACTCTTGGATCGGAAACCCGTCGGCCTCCGAACGGTACTCC
GCCACCGAGGGACCTGAGCGAGTCCGCATCGACCGGATCGGAAAACCTCTCGAGAAAGGCGTCTAACCAG
TCACAGTCGCAAGGTAGGCTGAGCACCGTGGCGGGCGGCAGCGGGTGGCGGTCGGGGTTGTTTCTGGCGG
AGGTGCTGCTGATGATGTAATTAAAGTAGGCGGTCTTGAGACGGCGGATGGTCGAGGTGAGGTGTGGCAG
GCTTGAGATCCAGCTGTTGGGGTGAGTACTCCCTCTCAAAAGCGGGCATTACTTCTGCGCTAAGATTGTC
AGTTTCCAAAAACGAGGAGGATTTGATATTCACCTGGCCCGATCTGGCCATACACTTGAGTGACAATGAC
ATCCACTTTGCCTTTCTCTCCACAGGTGTCCACTCCCAGGTCCAAGTTTAAACTGCGGCCGCCACCATGG
CCGCTGCCCTGTTCGTGCTGCTGGGCTTCGCTCTGCTGGGAACCCATGGCGCTAGCGGCGCT
[543 nt withheld, positions 6643-7185]
TCACACCTGGGCGCGCC
