>Addgene plasmid #73129 | Basigin-isoform2-CD4d3+4-bio | addgene partial sequence | sequence record 140460 | rb_glob_PA_term-R 5'-CCCATATGTCCTTCCGAGTG-3'
AATTTCCTTTATTAGCCAGAGGTCGAGGTCGGGGGATCCTTAATTAATCACGTGTCTAGACTTAACGATG
ATTCCACACCATTTTCTGTGCATCCAGAATATGATGCAGTGATCCGGAATTCAACCCTTTGGATAAAACC
TGGATCTTGGAGTCCATCTTGACCTCTTCACCTTCACTCAGTAGACATTGCCACACCCCTGCTTCAGGGG
CCTGCACTTGAATCACTTTCTCCTGCCTGGAGACCCTGGCCTCCTGATTCTCCTGCTTCAAGATCAGTCT
CATCTTGGGTGAGGTGGGTCCCATCACCTCACAGGTCAAAGTGTTGCTGTCGGGCTGAGTCACTTTCATC
ACCACCAGGTTCACTTCCTGATACAGTATCCCTCTGTCCAGAGTCAGGGTCAGGTTGCCAGAACCAGCAA
ACTGAAGGGAGACCTGGGGTATCTGAAGGGTGAGTGGGAGCGTTTCGGACAGCTGGAACTTGGGGTTGCT
AGTAGACTTCTGCACAGACACCTTTTGGTTCTTTAGGGAGAAGGTGATCCAGGACTGGGAAGAAGGAGCC
TTCTCTGCCTTCCATCTCAACTCTCCCTGCAGGCTTTCCTCTCCAAGGTTGAGTGGGAAGGAGAACTCCG
CTGACTCCCCCTCACTCTTATAGGCCGTGATGGAGGTCGACGGCGCGCCCAGGTGTGA
[72 nt withheld, positions 689-760]
