>Addgene plasmid #73129 | Basigin-isoform2-CD4d3+4-bio | addgene partial sequence | sequence record 140811 | pMT2-F 5'-TTGCCTTTCTCTCCACAGGT-3'
ACCATGGCCGCTGCCCTGTTCGTGCTGCTGGGCTTCGCTCTGCTGGGAACCCATGGCGCTAGCGGCGCT
[543 nt withheld, positions 70-612]
TCACACCTGGGCGCGCCGTCGACCTCCATCACGGCCTATAAGAGTGAGGGGGAGTCAGCGGAGTTCTCCT
TCCCACTCAACCTTGGAGAGGAAAGCCTGCAGGGAGAGTTGAGATGGAAGGCAGAGAAGGCTCCTTCTTC
CCAGTCCTGGATCACCTTCTCCCTAA
